>Addgene plasmid #68830 | myc-hRAD18 dSAP | addgene partial sequence | sequence record 125286 | pCAGGS5 5'-ggttcggcttctggcgtgtgacc-3'
GTTCATGCCTTCTTCTTTTTCCTACAGCTCCTGGGCAACGTGCTGGTTATTGTGCTGTCTCATCATTTTG
GCAAAGAATTCACCATGGACTCCCTGGCCGAGTCTCGGTGGCCTCCGGGCCTGGCAGTCATGAAGACAAT
AGATGATTTGCTGCGGTGTGGAATTTGCTTCGAGTATTTCAACATTGCAATGATAATACCTCAGTGTTCA
CATAACTACTGCTCTCTCTGTATAAGAAAATTTCTGTCCTATAAAACTCAGTGTCCAACTTGCTGTGTGA
CTGTCACAGAGCCGGATCTGAAAAATAACCGCATATTAGATGAACTGGTAAAAAGCTTGAATTTTGCACG
GAATCATCTGCTGCAGTTTGCTTTAGAGTCACCAGCCAAATCTCCTGCTTCTTCCTCTTCAAAGAATCTT
GCTGTCAAAGTATATACTCCTGTAGCCTCCAGACAGTCTTTAAAGCAGGGGAGCAGGTTAATGGATAATT
TCTTGATCAGAGAAATGAGTGGTTCTACATCAGAGTTGTTGATAAAAGAAAATAAAAGCAAATTCAGCCC
TCAAAAAGAGGCGAGCCCTGCTGCAAAGACCAAAGAGACACGTTCTGTAG
