>Addgene plasmid #68830 | myc-hRAD18 dSAP | addgene partial sequence | sequence record 127713 | Bglob-pA-R 5'-ttttggcagagggaaaaaga-3'
TTGGCCACACCAGCCACCACCTTCTGATAGGCAGCCTGCACCTGAGGAGTGAATTCTTACAAGTCCTCTT
CAGAAATGAGCTTTTGCTCATTCCTATTACGCTTGTTTCTTGGTTCAATCTCAGCACTTTCAGCGGCTCT
TGTGCGGCGATTCTGTCTTGGACTTATTTCTGTGTCTTGAAGATCGTTTTTATGTGATGCTTCCCAGGCT
TCCTCTTCTTCTAAAAGATCTCTTATGATGTCTGAACTGGAACTATTGCATGAATCTGATTCTGATGAAG
AAAGAACTTCTTGAATATCAATACAGCTAGAAGAATCCTCTTCTCTGTCAGGTTCCAATTCCTCTGGGGA
GTCCAGCTTTGATTGAGCAAAGTGGTTTGTTACTGAGGTCATATTATCTTCCTGTCCCATGCATACAGAA
GATAGCTTTTCTGTAGATTCATCTTCTTTTGTTATTGTTACTGTTTTTTGTGCCATTCCAGCAATTTTCT
TGTATCCTTTTCTAGCCTGATCCACCAGAAGCTGAAATTCACTCTTATGTTTTTTACGATATTTACTGTG
GATTTCATCTATTTCCTTTTCTGTTTGGTCCTTTGTAAAAACCATTACACTTTCATTGAGTTTACTAGCT
TCAAGACGCATCCTAGTCTTCTCTATATTT
