[The description below was written by a language model from this plasmid's Addgene catalogue record.]
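Description:
myc-hRAD18 dSAP is a mammalian expression plasmid built on the pCAGGS backbone that produces a c-myc epitope-tagged form of human RAD18 (also known as RNF73) lacking its SAP domain. It is maintained in bacteria as a high-copy plasmid under ampicillin selection. The record does not list a mammalian selection marker, so the construct appears suited mainly to transient transfection. No feature table is provided, so details such as the origin of replication, the polyadenylation signal, the exact boundaries of the deletion and the position of the tag (N- or C-terminal) are not stated.

Expression is driven by the CAG promoter, a strong composite element combining the cytomegalovirus early enhancer with the chicken beta-actin promoter, which gives robust constitutive expression in a wide range of mammalian cell types. The tagged coding sequence was inserted by restriction cloning with EcoRI at both ends; whether those sites survive is not recorded. The c-myc tag allows the mutant protein to be detected or immunoprecipitated with anti-myc antibodies and distinguished from endogenous RAD18.

RAD18 is a RING-type E3 ubiquitin ligase involved in DNA damage tolerance and repair, and its SAP domain is generally regarded as a DNA-binding module. A SAP-deleted version therefore serves as a domain-function mutant, typically compared with wild-type RAD18 and other deletion variants to test which regions are needed for its activity or localisation. The associated study concerns the role of RAD18 in DNA double-strand break repair during G1 phase through chromatin retention of 53BP1, which indicates the context in which this mutant was used.
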