Addgene plasmid #68830: myc-hRAD18 dSAP
Purpose: Expresses c-myc-tagged human RAD18 deleting SAP domain
Depositing lab: Satoshi Tateishi. Publication: RAD18 promotes DNA double-strand break repair during G1 phase through chromatin retention of 53BP1. Watanabe K, Iwabuchi K, Sun J, Tsuji Y, Tani T, Tokunaga K, Date T, Hashimoto M, Yamaizumi M, Tateishi S. Nucleic Acids Res. 2009 Apr;37(7):2176-93. doi: 10.1093/nar/gkp082. Epub 2009 Feb 19. PubMed 19228710.
Backbone
  Vector backbone: pCAGGS
  Vector type: Mammalian Expression
Growth in bacteria
  Bacterial resistance: Ampicillin, 100 μg/mL
  Growth temperature: 37°C
  Growth strain: DH5alpha
  Copy number: High Copy
Gene/Insert
  Gene/Insert name: c-myc tagged human RAD18 deleting SAP domain (alt name: myc hRAD18 dSAP)
  Species: H. sapiens (human)
  Entrez Gene: RAD18 (a.k.a. RNF73)
  Promoter: CAG
  Tag / fusion protein: c-myc
  Cloning method: Restriction Enzyme; 5′ cloning site EcoRI (unknown if destroyed); 3′ cloning site EcoRI (unknown if destroyed)
  Sequencing primers: 5′ GCTTCTGGCGTGTGACC; 3′ GTATTTGTGAGCCAGGGCAT
Terms and licenses: Academic/Nonprofit Terms; Industry Terms: Not Available to Industry
How to cite: myc-hRAD18 dSAP was a gift from Satoshi Tateishi (Addgene plasmid # 68830 ; http://n2t.net/addgene:68830 ; RRID:Addgene_68830)
